Addgene plasmid #104665: pUG-UBA1
Purpose: Cloning Module
Depositing lab: Marco Trujillo. Depositing organization: Leibniz Institute of Plant Biochemistry (IPB). Publication: UbiGate: a synthetic biology toolbox to analyse ubiquitination. Kowarschik K, Hoehenwarter W, Marillonnet S, Trujillo M. New Phytol. 2018 Mar;217(4):1749-1763. doi: 10.1111/nph.14900. Epub 2017 Nov 30. PubMed 29194629.
Backbone
  Vector backbone: pICH41308
  Backbone manufacturer: self-made
  Backbone size w/o insert (bp): 2251
  Vector type: Synthetic Biology
Growth in bacteria
  Bacterial resistance: Spectinomycin, 50 μg/mL
  Growth temperature: 37°C
  Growth strain: DH5alpha
  Copy number: High Copy
Gene/Insert
  Gene/Insert name: AtUBA1 (alt name: AT2G30110)
  Species: A. thaliana (mustard weed)
  Insert size (bp): 3248
  Mutation: BpiI/BsaI sites removed by point-mutation
  Entrez Gene: UBA1 (a.k.a. AT2G30110, ATUBA1, MODIFIER OF SNC1 5, MOS5, T27E13.15, T27E13_15, ubiquitin-activating enzyme 1)
  Cloning method: Restriction Enzyme; 5′ cloning site BpiI (destroyed during cloning); 3′ cloning site BpiI (destroyed during cloning)
  Sequencing primers: 5′ moclof, agcgaggaagcggaagagcg; 3′ moclor, gccacctgacgtctaagaaacc
Terms and licenses: Academic/Nonprofit Terms; Industry Terms: Not Available to Industry
Depositor comments: release insert with BsaI and clone to Level 1 cloning vector
How to cite: pUG-UBA1 was a gift from Marco Trujillo (Addgene plasmid # 104665 ; http://n2t.net/addgene:104665 ; RRID:Addgene_104665)
