[The description below was written by a language model from this plasmid's Addgene catalogue record and pLannotate feature annotations shown in this document.]
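Description:
pUG-UBA1 is a Golden Gate/MoClo-style cloning module from the UbiGate toolbox, a synthetic biology parts collection built for analysing ubiquitination. It is based on the small pICH41308 backbone and is a storage and donor plasmid for E. coli rather than an expression vector. It replicates from a high-copy ColE1/pUC-type origin and is selected with spectinomycin through the aadA aminoglycoside adenylyltransferase gene. An annotated bla (AmpR) promoter lies upstream of aadA. The short integrase, gentamicin acetyltransferase and lacI fragments in the feature tables appear to be non-functional remnants of the resistance cassette and backbone history.

The insert is the coding sequence of Arabidopsis thaliana UBA1 (AT2G30110, also known as MOS5). This ubiquitin-activating E1 enzyme adenylates the C-terminal glycine of ubiquitin and then transfers it to a catalytic cysteine as a thioester, starting the ubiquitination cascade. Internal BpiI and BsaI recognition sites were removed by point mutation, so the sequence is compatible with type IIS assembly. The fragment was inserted through BpiI sites that were destroyed in the process, and according to the depositor it is released with BsaI for assembly into a Level 1 vector. No promoter, terminator or tag for UBA1 is annotated, which fits a part meant to be combined with regulatory and fusion modules at the next assembly level. The record does not state the overhangs or which downstream expression host is intended.

The depositor sequence and the repository's sequencing result carry the same seven features in the same order. They differ only in their start coordinate and by two nucleotides in length.
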