Features (pLannotate 1.2.2; 7 found; start..end, strand, type, name):
    110..214     +  promoter       AmpR promoter: bla
    205..285     -  CDS            int (fragment): INT2_ECOLX - Protein inferred from homology: Swiss-Prot protein existence level 3. Putative integrase believed to be involved in the insertion of antibiotic resistance genes into plasmids and transposons. From Escherichia coli.
    371..427     +  CDS            GmR (fragment): gentamycin acetyltransferase; aacC1; confers resistance to gentamycin
    434..1222    +  CDS            aadA: S3AD_ECOLX - Experimental evidence at protein level: Swiss-Prot protein existence level 1. Mediates bacterial resistance to the antibiotics streptomycin and spectinomycin. From Escherichia coli.
   1396..1984    +  rep_origin     ori: high-copy-number ColE1/pMB1/pBR322/pUC origin of replication
   2167..2216    +  CDS            lacI (fragment): lac repressor; lacI; The lac repressor binds to the lac operator to inhibit transcription in E. coli. This inhibition can be relieved by adding lactose or isopropyl-β-D-thiogalactopyranoside (IPTG).
   2233..5472    +  CDS            UBA1: UBE11_ARATH - Also known as MOS5. Experimental evidence at protein level: Swiss-Prot protein existence level 1. Activates ubiquitin by first adenylating its C-terminal glycine residue with ATP, and thereafter linking this residue to the side chain of a cysteine residue in E1, yielding a ubiquitin-E1 thioester and free AMP. From Arabidopsis thaliana (Mouse-ear cress).
>Addgene plasmid #104665 | pUG-UBA1 | depositor full sequence | sequence record 198494 | Full Sequence
GTGGCTCTTCAGTGGACGAAAGGGCCTCGTGATACGCCTATTTTTATAGGTTAATGTCATGATAATAATG
GTTTCTTAGACGTCAGGTGGCACTTTTCGGGGAAATGTGCGCGGAACCCCTATTTGTTTATTTTTCTAAA
TACATTCAAATATGTATCCGCTCATGAGACAATAACCCTGATAAATGCTTCAATAATATTGAAAAAGGAA
GAGTATGCGCTCACGCAACTGGTCCAGAACCTTGACCGAACGCAGCGGTGGTAACGGCGCAGTGGCGGTT
TTCATGGCTTGTTATGACTGTTTTTTTGGGGTACAGTCTATGCCTCGGGCATCCAAGCAGCAAGCGCGTT
ACGCCGTGGGTCGATGTTTGATGTTATGGAGCAGCAACGATGTTACGCAGCAGGGCAGTCGCCCTAAAAC
AAAGTTAAACATCATGAGGGAAGCGGTGATCGCCGAAGTATCGACTCAACTATCAGAGGTAGTTGGCGTC
ATCGAGCGCCATCTCGAACCGACGTTGCTGGCCGTACATTTGTACGGCTCCGCAGTGGATGGCGGCCTGA
AGCCACACAGCGATATTGATTTGCTGGTTACGGTGACCGTAAGGCTTGATGAAACAACGCGGCGAGCTTT
GATCAACGACCTTTTGGAAACTTCGGCTTCCCCTGGAGAGAGCGAGATTCTCCGCGCTGTAGAAGTCACC
ATTGTTGTGCACGACGACATCATTCCGTGGCGTTATCCAGCTAAGCGCGAACTGCAATTTGGAGAATGGC
AGCGCAATGACATTCTTGCAGGTATCTTCGAGCCAGCCACGATCGACATTGATCTGGCTATCTTGCTGAC
AAAAGCAAGAGAACATAGCGTTGCCTTGGTAGGTCCAGCGGCGGAGGAACTCTTTGATCCGGTTCCTGAA
CAGGATCTATTTGAGGCGCTAAATGAAACCTTAACGCTATGGAACTCGCCGCCCGACTGGGCTGGCGATG
AGCGAAATGTAGTGCTTACGTTGTCCCGCATTTGGTACAGCGCAGTAACCGGCAAAATCGCGCCGAAGGA
TGTCGCTGCCGACTGGGCAATGGAGCGCCTGCCGGCCCAGTATCAGCCCGTCATACTTGAAGCTAGACAG
GCTTATCTTGGACAAGAAGAAGATCGCTTGGCCTCGCGCGCAGATCAGTTGGAAGAATTTGTCCATTACG
TAAAAGGCGAGATCACCAAGGTAGTCGGCAAATAACTGTCAGACCAAGTTTACTCATATATACTTTAGAT
TGATTTAAAACTTCATTTTTAATTTAAAAGGATCTAGGTGAAGATCCTTTTTGATAATCTCATGACCAAA
ATCCCTTAACGTGAGTTTTCGTTCCACTGAGCGTCAGACCCCGTAGAAAAGATCAAAGGATCTTCTTGAG
ATCCTTTTTTTCTGCGCGTAATCTGCTGCTTGCAAACAAAAAAACCACCGCTACCAGCGGTGGTTTGTTT
GCCGGATCAAGAGCTACCAACTCTTTTTCCGAAGGTAACTGGCTTCAGCAGAGCGCAGATACCAAATACT
GTCCTTCTAGTGTAGCCGTAGTTAGGCCACCACTTCAAGAACTCTGTAGCACCGCCTACATACCTCGCTC
TGCTAATCCTGTTACCAGTGGCTGCTGCCAGTGGCGATAAGTCGTGTCTTACCGGGTTGGACTCAAGACG
ATAGTTACCGGATAAGGCGCAGCGGTCGGGCTGAACGGGGGGTTCGTGCACACAGCCCAGCTTGGAGCGA
ACGACCTACACCGAACTGAGATACCTACAGCGTGAGCTATGAGAAAGCGCCACGCTTCCCGAAGGGAGAA
AGGCGGACAGGTATCCGGTAAGCGGCAGGGTCGGAACAGGAGAGCGCACGAGGGAGCTTCCAGGGGGAAA
CGCCTGGTATCTTTATAGTCCTGTCGGGTTTCGCCACCTCTGACTTGAGCGTCGATTTTTGTGATGCTCG
TCAGGGGGGCGGAGCCTATGGAAAAACGCCAGCAACGCGGCCTTTTTACGGTTCCTGGCCTTTTGCTGGC
CTTTTGCTCACATGTTCTTTCCTGCGTTATCCCCTGATTCTGTGGATAACCGTATTACCGCCTTTGAGTG
AGCTGATACCGCTCGCCGCAGCCGAACGACCGAGCGCAGCGAGTCAGTGAGCGAGGAAGCGGAAGAGCGC
CCAATACGCAAACCGCCTCTCCCCGCGCGTTGGCCGATTCATTAATCACTCTGTGGTCTCAAATGCTTCA
CAAGCGAGCTAGTGAAGCTAACGATAAGAACGATAATACCATCATCGGTTCCGATTTAGCATCATCTAAG
AAACGCCGTATCGATTTCACTGAATCTTCGTCTGATAAGTCATCTTCGATTTTAGCTTCTGGTAGTAGCA
GGGGTTTTCACGGCGATAGCGTCGTTCAGCAAATCGACATGGCTTTTGGTAATTCGAACCGTCAGGAGAT
TGATGAAGATCTGCACAGTCGCCAGCTCGCCGTCTATGGTCGTGAGACTATGAGGCGTCTCTTTGCTTCC
AATGTTCTCATCTCGGGGATGCACGGTCTTGGTGCCGAGATTGCCAAGAATCTTATACTTGCTGGTGTGA
AGTCTGTGACCTTGCATGATGAAAGAGTTGTAGAGCTATGGGACTTATCAAGCAACTTTGTTTTCTCGGA
GGATGATGTTGGCAAGAATAGAGCAGATGCTTCTGTTCAGAAGTTACAGGATCTTAACAATGCTGTGGTT
GTCTCTAGCTTGACCAAAAGCTTAAACAAAGAGGATCTTTCTGGCTTCCAGGTTGTTGTATTCTCTGACA
TAAGCATGGAAAGAGCAATCGAATTTGATGACTATTGTCACAGCCATCAGCCTCCTATCGCTTTTGTCAA
GGCTGATGTCAGGGGTCTTTTCGGCTCTGTCTTTTGTGATTTTGGGCCTGAATTTGCGGTTCTTGATGTT
GATGGAGAGGAACCCCATACAGGCATCATTGCGTCTATCTCTAATGAGAACCAGGCATTTATTTCCTGTG
TCGACGATGAGAGGCTTGAGTTTGAAGATGGTGACCTAGTTGTTTTCTCAGAAGTTGAGGGTATGACAGA
ATTGAATGATGGGAAACCAAGGAAGATAAAAAGTACACGGCCATATTCATTCACCCTTGATGAGGACACT
ACTAACTATGGAACATATGTGAAGGGTGGTATTGTCACTCAAGTGAAACAGCCAAAGTTACTGAATTTCA
AGCCATTGAGGGAAGCGCTTAAGGATCCAGGGGATTTTCTATTTAGTGATTTCTCTAAGTTTGATCGGCC
TCCACTCCTTCACTTAGCATTCCAGGCACTTGATCATTTTAAAGCTGAAGCTGGCAGATTTCCTGTTGCT
GGCTCAGAAGAGGACGCTCAGAAGCTTATATCGATTGCCACAGCCATCAATACCGGGCAGGGTGATTTAA
AGGTGGAGAATGTTGATCAGAAGCTTCTAAGACACTTTTCCTTTGGAGCCAAGGCTGTCCTGAATCCTAT
GGCTGCAATGTTTGGCGGTATTGTTGGACAGGAGGTTGTTAAAGCTTGCTCTGGAAAATTTCATCCTCTC
TTCCAGTTTTTCTACTTTGATTCAGTGGAGTCACTCCCCTCTGAACCTGTGGACTCGAGTGACTTTGCAC
CAAGAAACAGCCGGTATGATGCCCAAATATCTGTATTTGGGGCCAAGTTCCAGAAGAAACTTGAAGATGC
TAAAGTTTTCACAGTAGGGTCTGGTGCTCTTGGCTGTGAGTTCTTGAAAAATTTGGCTCTGATGGGGGTT
TCTTGTGGAAGCCAAGGGAAGCTGACAGTGACAGATGATGATATCATTGAGAAGAGTAACCTCAGTCGTC
AATTTCTGTTCCGTGACTGGAACATTGGACAGGCTAAATCCACAGTTGCTGCTTCGGCTGCTGCTGTTAT
AAATCCTCGCTTCAACATTGAGGCCCTGCAAAACCGTGTTGGCGCGGAGACTGAGAATGTATTTGACGAT
GCCTTCTGGGAGAACTTAACTGTTGTCGTCAATGCACTGGATAATGTTAATGCGAGGCTCTATGTTGATT
CGAGGTGCTTGTATTTCCAGAAGCCTCTCCTTGAGTCTGGAACTCTTGGTACAAAGTGCAACACACAGTC
GGTTATCCCACATCTAACTGAAAATTACGGTGCCTCAAGGGACCCACCAGAGAAACAGGCCCCCATGTGT
ACAGTGCATTCCTTCCCGCATAACATTGATCACTGTTTAACTTGGGCTCGCTCTGAGTTTGAGGGTCTGC
TGGAGAAAACTCCCGCTGAAGTGAATGCATATCTTTCTAGCCCAGTTGAGTACACTAACTCAATGATGAG
TGCTGGTGATGCTCAGGCGAGGGACACATTGGAGAGGATTGTTGAGTGCCTTGAAAAGGAGAAGTGTGAA
ACCTTCCAAGACTGCTTAACCTGGGCACGACTGAGGTTTGAGGATTACTTTGTGAACCGTGTCAAGCAAT
TGATATACACATTTCCTGAAGATGCTGCGACTAGTACCGGAGCTCCATTCTGGTCTGCTCCAAAAAGATT
CCCTCGTCCACTCCAGTACTCGTCGTCCGACCCAAGTCTCCTTAACTTTATCACAGCGACTGCTATTTTA
CGAGCAGAGACATTTGGGATCCCGATACCTGAGTGGACTAAGAACCCAAAGGAAGCAGCAGAAGCTGTTG
ACAGAGTGATAGTCCCAGACTTTGAGCCAAGGCAAGATGCAAAGATTGTGACTGATGAGAAAGCTACCAC
TTTAACCACTGCTTCGGTGGACGACGCTGCAGTCATCGACGATCTCATTGCTAAGATCGACCAGTGTAGG
CATAACTTGTCGCCAGACTTCAGGATGAAACCTATTCAGTTCGAAAAGGATGATGATACAAACTATCACA
TGGATGTGATAGCAGGACTAGCCAACATGAGGGCGAGAAATTACAGCATCCCTGAAGTGGACAAGCTGAA
AGCAAAGTTCATAGCAGGGAGAATCATCCCAGCCATTGCGACTTCAACAGCCATGGCTACTGGGCTGGTC
TGCCTCGAGCTGTACAAGGTCCTTGATGGAGGACATAAAGTGGAAGCTTACAGAAACACATTTGCCAACC
TGGCACTTCCACTATTCTCCATGGCTGAACCACTTCCACCAAAGGTGGTGAAGCACCGTGACATGGCTTG
GACAGTTTGGGACAGATGGGTTCTCAAGGGAAACCCAACTCTTCGTGAGGTGTTGCAGTGGCTGGAGGAC
AAAGGGCTTAGCGCATACAGCATCTCTTGTGGAAGCTGTCTACTGTTCAACAGTATGTTCACAAGGCACA
AGGAGAGGATGGACAAGAAGGTTGTGGATCTCGCTCGGGATGTTGCGAAAGTCGAGTTACCGCCTTATCG
CAACCATCTTGATGTAGTGGTGGCTTGTGAGGATGAAGATGACAATGACGTCGATATTCCTCTCGTCTCT
ATCTACTTCAGGTGAGCTTTGAGACCACGAA
