Features (pLannotate 1.2.2; 7 found; start..end, strand, type, name):
    435..484     +  CDS            lacI (fragment): lac repressor; lacI; The lac repressor binds to the lac operator to inhibit transcription in E. coli. This inhibition can be relieved by adding lactose or isopropyl-β-D-thiogalactopyranoside (IPTG).
    501..3740    +  CDS            UBA1: UBE11_ARATH - Also known as MOS5. Experimental evidence at protein level: Swiss-Prot protein existence level 1. Activates ubiquitin by first adenylating its C-terminal glycine residue with ATP, and thereafter linking this residue to the side chain of a cysteine residue in E1, yielding a ubiquitin-E1 thioester and free AMP. From Arabidopsis thaliana (Mouse-ear cress).
   3869..3973    +  promoter       AmpR promoter: bla
   3964..4044    -  CDS            int (fragment): INT2_ECOLX - Protein inferred from homology: Swiss-Prot protein existence level 3. Putative integrase believed to be involved in the insertion of antibiotic resistance genes into plasmids and transposons. From Escherichia coli.
   4132..4188    +  CDS            GmR (fragment): gentamycin acetyltransferase; aacC1; confers resistance to gentamycin
   4195..4983    +  CDS            aadA: S3AD_ECOLX - Experimental evidence at protein level: Swiss-Prot protein existence level 1. Mediates bacterial resistance to the antibiotics streptomycin and spectinomycin. From Escherichia coli.
   5157..252     +  rep_origin     ori (across the origin): high-copy-number ColE1/pMB1/pBR322/pUC origin of replication
>Addgene plasmid #104665 | pUG-UBA1 | addgene full sequence | sequence record 205770 | Addgene NGS Result
CAGCCCAGCTTGGAGCGAACGACCTACACCGAACTGAGATACCTACAGCGTGAGCTATGAGAAAGCGCCA
CGCTTCCCGAAGGGAGAAAGGCGGACAGGTATCCGGTAAGCGGCAGGGTCGGAACAGGAGAGCGCACGAG
GGAGCTTCCAGGGGGAAACGCCTGGTATCTTTATAGTCCTGTCGGGTTTCGCCACCTCTGACTTGAGCGT
CGATTTTTGTGATGCTCGTCAGGGGGGCGGAGCCTATGGAAAAACGCCAGCAACGCGGCCTTTTTACGGT
TCCTGGCCTTTTGCTGGCCTTTTGCTCACATGTTCTTTCCTGCGTTATCCCCTGATTCTGTGGATAACCG
TATTACCGCCTTTGAGTGAGCTGATACCGCTCGCCGCAGCCGAACGACCGAGCGCAGCGAGTCAGTGAGC
GAGGAAGCGGAAGAGCGCCCAATACGCAAACCGCCTCTCCCCGCGCGTTGGCCGATTCATTAATCACTCT
GTGGTCTCAAATGCTTCACAAGCGAGCTAGTGAAGCTAACGATAAGAACGATAATACCATCATCGGTTCC
GATTTAGCATCATCTAAGAAACGCCGTATCGATTTCACTGAATCTTCGTCTGATAAGTCATCTTCGATTT
TAGCTTCTGGTAGTAGCAGGGGTTTTCACGGCGATAGCGTCGTTCAGCAAATCGACATGGCTTTTGGTAA
TTCGAACCGTCAGGAGATTGATGAAGATCTGCACAGTCGCCAGCTCGCCGTCTATGGTCGTGAGACTATG
AGGCGTCTCTTTGCTTCCAATGTTCTCATCTCGGGGATGCACGGTCTTGGTGCCGAGATTGCCAAGAATC
TTATACTTGCTGGTGTGAAGTCTGTGACCTTGCATGATGAAAGAGTTGTAGAGCTATGGGACTTATCAAG
CAACTTTGTTTTCTCGGAGGATGATGTTGGCAAGAATAGAGCAGATGCTTCTGTTCAGAAGTTACAGGAT
CTTAACAATGCTGTGGTTGTCTCTAGCTTGACCAAAAGCTTAAACAAAGAGGATCTTTCTGGCTTCCAGG
TTGTTGTATTCTCTGACATAAGCATGGAAAGAGCAATCGAATTTGATGACTATTGTCACAGCCATCAGCC
TCCTATCGCTTTTGTCAAGGCTGATGTCAGGGGTCTTTTCGGCTCTGTCTTTTGTGATTTTGGGCCTGAA
TTTGCGGTTCTTGATGTTGATGGAGAGGAACCCCATACAGGCATCATTGCGTCTATCTCTAATGAGAACC
AGGCATTTATTTCCTGTGTCGACGATGAGAGGCTTGAGTTTGAAGATGGTGACCTAGTTGTTTTCTCAGA
AGTTGAGGGTATGACAGAATTGAATGATGGGAAACCAAGGAAGATAAAAAGTACACGGCCATATTCATTC
ACCCTTGATGAGGACACTACTAACTATGGAACATATGTGAAGGGTGGTATTGTCACTCAAGTGAAACAGC
CAAAGTTACTGAATTTCAAGCCATTGAGGGAAGCGCTTAAGGATCCAGGGGATTTTCTATTTAGTGATTT
CTCTAAGTTTGATCGGCCTCCACTCCTTCACTTAGCATTCCAGGCACTTGATCATTTTAAAGCTGAAGCT
GGCAGATTTCCTGTTGCTGGCTCAGAAGAGGACGCTCAGAAGCTTATATCGATTGCCACAGCCATCAATA
CCGGGCAGGGTGATTTAAAGGTGGAGAATGTTGATCAGAAGCTTCTAAGACACTTTTCCTTTGGAGCCAA
GGCTGTCCTGAATCCTATGGCTGCAATGTTTGGCGGTATTGTTGGACAGGAGGTTGTTAAAGCTTGCTCT
GGAAAATTTCATCCTCTCTTCCAGTTTTTCTACTTTGATTCAGTGGAGTCACTCCCCTCTGAACCTGTGG
ACTCGAGTGACTTTGCACCAAGAAACAGCCGGTATGATGCCCAAATATCTGTATTTGGGGCCAAGTTCCA
GAAGAAACTTGAAGATGCTAAAGTTTTCACAGTAGGGTCTGGTGCTCTTGGCTGTGAGTTCTTGAAAAAT
TTGGCTCTGATGGGGGTTTCTTGTGGAAGCCAAGGGAAGCTGACAGTGACAGATGATGATATCATTGAGA
AGAGTAACCTCAGTCGTCAATTTCTGTTCCGTGACTGGAACATTGGACAGGCTAAATCCACAGTTGCTGC
TTCGGCTGCTGCTGTTATAAATCCTCGCTTCAACATTGAGGCCCTGCAAAACCGTGTTGGCGCGGAGACT
GAGAATGTATTTGACGATGCCTTCTGGGAGAACTTAACTGTTGTCGTCAATGCACTGGATAATGTTAATG
CGAGGCTCTATGTTGATTCGAGGTGCTTGTATTTCCAGAAGCCTCTCCTTGAGTCTGGAACTCTTGGTAC
AAAGTGCAACACACAGTCGGTTATCCCACATCTAACTGAAAATTACGGTGCCTCAAGGGACCCACCAGAG
AAACAGGCCCCCATGTGTACAGTGCATTCCTTCCCGCATAACATTGATCACTGTTTAACTTGGGCTCGCT
CTGAGTTTGAGGGTCTGCTGGAGAAAACTCCCGCTGAAGTGAATGCATATCTTTCTAGCCCAGTTGAGTA
CACTAACTCAATGATGAGTGCTGGTGATGCTCAGGCGAGGGACACATTGGAGAGGATTGTTGAGTGCCTT
GAAAAGGAGAAGTGTGAAACCTTCCAAGACTGCTTAACCTGGGCACGACTGAGGTTTGAGGATTACTTTG
TGAACCGTGTCAAGCAATTGATATACACATTTCCTGAAGATGCTGCGACTAGTACCGGAGCTCCATTCTG
GTCTGCTCCAAAAAGATTCCCTCGTCCACTCCAGTACTCGTCGTCCGACCCAAGTCTCCTTAACTTTATC
ACAGCGACTGCTATTTTACGAGCAGAGACATTTGGGATCCCGATACCTGAGTGGACTAAGAACCCAAAGG
AAGCAGCAGAAGCTGTTGACAGAGTGATAGTCCCAGACTTTGAGCCAAGGCAAGATGCAAAGATTGTGAC
TGATGAGAAAGCTACCACTTTAACCACTGCTTCGGTGGACGACGCTGCAGTCATCGACGATCTCATTGCT
AAGATCGACCAGTGTAGGCATAACTTGTCGCCAGACTTCAGGATGAAACCTATTCAGTTCGAAAAGGATG
ATGATACAAACTATCACATGGATGTGATAGCAGGACTAGCCAACATGAGGGCGAGAAATTACAGCATCCC
TGAAGTGGACAAGCTGAAAGCAAAGTTCATAGCAGGGAGAATCATCCCAGCCATTGCGACTTCAACAGCC
ATGGCTACTGGGCTGGTCTGCCTCGAGCTGTACAAGGTCCTTGATGGAGGACATAAAGTGGAAGCTTACA
GAAACACATTTGCCAACCTGGCACTTCCACTATTCTCCATGGCTGAACCACTTCCACCAAAGGTGGTGAA
GCACCGTGACATGGCTTGGACAGTTTGGGACAGATGGGTTCTCAAGGGAAACCCAACTCTTCGTGAGGTG
TTGCAGTGGCTGGAGGACAAAGGGCTTAGCGCATACAGCATCTCTTGTGGAAGCTGTCTACTGTTCAACA
GTATGTTCACAAGGCACAAGGAGAGGATGGACAAGAAGGTTGTGGATCTCGCTCGGGATGTTGCGAAAGT
CGAGTTACCGCCTTATCGCAACCATCTTGATGTAGTGGTGGCTTGTGAGGATGAAGATGACAATGACGTC
GATATTCCTCTCGTCTCTATCTACTTCAGGTGAGCTTTGAGACCACGAAGTGGCTCTTCAGTGGACGAAA
GGGCCTCGTGATACGCCTATTTTTATAGGTTAATGTCATGATAATAATGGTTTCTTAGACGTCAGGTGGC
ACTTTTCGGGGAAATGTGCGCGGAACCCCTATTTGTTTATTTTTCTAAATACATTCAAATATGTATCCGC
TCATGAGACAATAACCCTGATAAATGCTTCAATAATATTGAAAAAGGAAGAGTATGCGCTCACGCAACTG
GTCCAGAACCTTGACCGAACGCAGCGGTGGTAACGGCGCAGTGGCGGTTTTCATGGCTTGTTATGACTGT
TTTTTTTTGGGGTACAGTCTATGCCTCGGGCATCCAAGCAGCAAGCGCGTTACGCCGTGGGTCGATGTTT
GATGTTATGGAGCAGCAACGATGTTACGCAGCAGGGCAGTCGCCCTAAAACAAAGTTAAACATCATGAGG
GAAGCGGTGATCGCCGAAGTATCGACTCAACTATCAGAGGTAGTTGGCGTCATCGAGCGCCATCTCGAAC
CGACGTTGCTGGCCGTACATTTGTACGGCTCCGCAGTGGATGGCGGCCTGAAGCCACACAGCGATATTGA
TTTGCTGGTTACGGTGACCGTAAGGCTTGATGAAACAACGCGGCGAGCTTTGATCAACGACCTTTTGGAA
ACTTCGGCTTCCCCTGGAGAGAGCGAGATTCTCCGCGCTGTAGAAGTCACCATTGTTGTGCACGACGACA
TCATTCCGTGGCGTTATCCAGCTAAGCGCGAACTGCAATTTGGAGAATGGCAGCGCAATGACATTCTTGC
AGGTATCTTCGAGCCAGCCACGATCGACATTGATCTGGCTATCTTGCTGACAAAAGCAAGAGAACATAGC
GTTGCCTTGGTAGGTCCAGCGGCGGAGGAACTCTTTGATCCGGTTCCTGAACAGGATCTATTTGAGGCGC
TAAATGAAACCTTAACGCTATGGAACTCGCCGCCCGACTGGGCTGGCGATGAGCGAAATGTAGTGCTTAC
GTTGTCCCGCATTTGGTACAGCGCAGTAACCGGCAAAATCGCGCCGAAGGATGTCGCTGCCGACTGGGCA
ATGGAGCGCCTGCCGGCCCAGTATCAGCCCGTCATACTTGAAGCTAGACAGGCTTATCTTGGACAAGAAG
AAGATCGCTTGGCCTCGCGCGCAGATCAGTTGGAAGAATTTGTCCATTACGTAAAAGGCGAGATCACCAA
GGTAGTCGGCAAATAACTGTCAGACCAAGTTTACTCATATATACTTTAGATTGATTTAAAACTTCATTTT
TAATTTAAAAGGATCTAGGTGAAGATCCTTTTTGATAATCTCATGACCAAAATCCCTTAACGTGAGTTTT
CGTTCCACTGAGCGTCAGACCCCGTAGAAAAGATCAAAGGATCTTCTTGAGATCCTTTTTTTCTGCGCGT
AATCTGCTGCTTGCAAACAAAAAAACCACCGCTACCAGCGGTGGTTTGTTTGCCGGATCAAGAGCTACCA
ACTCTTTTTCCGAAGGTAACTGGCTTCAGCAGAGCGCAGATACCAAATACTGTTCTTCTAGTGTAGCCGT
AGTTAGGCCACCACTTCAAGAACTCTGTAGCACCGCCTACATACCTCGCTCTGCTAATCCTGTTACCAGT
GGCTGCTGCCAGTGGCGATAAGTCGTGTCTTACCGGGTTGGACTCAAGACGATAGTTACCGGATAAGGCG
CAGCGGTCGGGCTGAACGGGGGGTTCGTGCACA
